Addgene plasmid #236180: AAV-TRE-PFE3-P2A-GFP
Purpose: AAV version of Tet inducible PFE3 for ablating excitatory synapses.
Depositing lab: Don Arnold. Depositing organization: University of Southern California. Publication: A toolbox for ablating excitatory and inhibitory synapses. Bareghamyan A, Deng C, Daoudi S, Yadav SC, Lu X, Zhang W, Campbell RE, Kramer RH, Chenoweth DM, Arnold DB. eLife. 2025 Apr 29;13:RP103757. doi: 10.7554/eLife.103757. PubMed 40298577.
Backbone
  Vector backbone: pAAV-TRE
  Vector type: AAV
Growth in bacteria
  Bacterial resistance: Ampicillin, 100 μg/mL
  Growth temperature: 37°C
  Growth strain: NEB Stable
  Copy number: Unknown
Gene/Insert
  Gene/Insert name: PFE3-P2A-GFP
Terms and licenses: Academic/Nonprofit Terms; Industry Terms: Not Available to Industry
Depositor comments: Please visit https://doi.org/10.1101/2024.09.23.614589 for bioRxiv preprint.
How to cite: AAV-TRE-PFE3-P2A-GFP was a gift from Don Arnold (Addgene plasmid # 236180 ; http://n2t.net/addgene:236180 ; RRID:Addgene_236180)
