[The description below was written by a language model from this plasmid's Addgene catalogue record and pLannotate feature annotations shown in this document.]
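Description:
AAV-TRE-PFE3-P2A-GFP is an adeno-associated virus transfer plasmid built on the pAAV-TRE backbone, intended for packaging a tetracycline-inducible expression cassette into recombinant AAV for delivery to neurons. It is maintained in bacteria through a high-copy ColE1/pUC-type origin and selected with ampicillin via the β-lactamase gene. An f1 phage origin is also present. The cassette is flanked by AAV2 inverted terminal repeats, which direct replication and encapsidation of the intervening DNA. The automated annotation finds a complete ITR downstream but only short fragments of the upstream one, which may reflect the difficulty of sequencing and annotating these repeats.

Expression is driven by the tight TRE promoter, seven tet operator sequences joined to a minimal CMV promoter, so transcription requires a separately supplied Tet transactivator, which this plasmid does not encode. The open reading frame, PFE3-P2A-GFP, begins with a segment annotated as fibronectin-like, followed by an HA epitope tag and a fragment matching the E3 ubiquitin ligase Mdm2. This arrangement is consistent with a fibronectin-scaffold binding domain fused to a ligase domain that would target a synaptic protein for degradation, although the record does not name the target. A further stretch is annotated as resembling protocadherin-10, and its role is not explained in the record. The P2A peptide named in the insert is not annotated, but it would let EGFP be produced as a separate protein that marks expressing cells. A WPRE enhances transcript expression, and the human growth hormone polyadenylation signal terminates the message. The stated purpose is inducible ablation of excitatory synapses.
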