Features (pLannotate 1.2.2; 18 found; start..end, strand, type, name):
     12..39      +  repeat_region  AAV2 ITR (fragment): inverted terminal repeat of adeno-associated virus serotype 2 inverted
     68..95      +  repeat_region  AAV2 ITR (fragment): inverted terminal repeat of adeno-associated virus serotype 2 inverted
    148..462     +  promoter       tight TRE promoter: Tet-responsive promoter PTight, consisting of seven tet operator sequences followed by the minimal CMV promoter
    482..742     +  CDS            FINC_PLEWA (fragment): Experimental evidence at transcript level: Swiss-Prot protein existence level 2. Fibronectins bind cell surfaces and various compounds including collagen, fibrin, heparin, DNA, and actin. Fibronectins are involved in cell adhesion, cell motility, opsonization, wound healing, and maintenance of cell shape. May be involved in osteoblast compaction (By similarity). From Pleurodeles waltl (Iberian ribbed newt).
    749..775     +  CDS            3xHA (fragment): three tandem HA epitope tags
    791..916     +  CDS            Mdm2 (fragment): MDM2_MOUSE - Experimental evidence at protein level: Swiss-Prot protein existence level 1. E3 ubiquitin-protein ligase that mediates ubiquitination of p53/TP53, leading to its degradation by the proteasome (PubMed:15195100, PubMed:21804542). Inhibits p53/TP53- and p73/TP73- mediated cell cycle arrest and apoptosis by binding its transcriptional activation domain (By similarity). Also acts as a ubiquitin ligase E3 toward itself, ARRB1 and ARBB2 (PubMed:11588219). Permits the nuclear export of p53/TP53 (By similarity). Promotes proteasome-dependent ubiquitin-independent degradation of retinoblas
   1352..1648    +  CDS            PCDH10 (fragment): PCD10_HUMAN - Also known as KIAA1400. Experimental evidence at protein level: Swiss-Prot protein existence level 1. Potential calcium-dependent cell-adhesion protein. From Homo sapiens (Human).
   1735..2445    +  CDS            EGFP: the original enhanced GFP (Yang et al., 1996) mammalian codon-optimized
   2459..3047    +  misc_feature   WPRE: woodchuck hepatitis virus posttranscriptional regulatory element
   3066..3542    +  polyA_signal   hGH poly(A) signal: human growth hormone polyadenylation signal
   3582..3722    +  repeat_region  AAV2 ITR: inverted terminal repeat of adeno-associated virus serotype 2 inverted
   3727..3778    -  misc_feature   bom (fragment): basis of mobility region from pBR322
   3797..4252    +  rep_origin     f1 ori (sequence partly withheld): f1 bacteriophage origin of replication; arrow indicates direction of (+) strand synthesis
   4253..4302    -  misc_feature   bom (fragment): basis of mobility region from pBR322
   4404..4439    -  CDS            rop (fragment): Rop protein, which maintains plasmids at low copy number; rop
   4534..4638    +  promoter       AmpR promoter: bla
   4639..5499    +  CDS            AmpR: β-lactamase; bla; confers resistance to ampicillin, carbenicillin, and related antibiotics
   5670..6258    +  rep_origin     ori: high-copy-number ColE1/pMB1/pBR322/pUC origin of replication
>Addgene plasmid #236180 | AAV-TRE-PFE3-P2A-GFP | addgene full sequence | sequence record 477543 | Addgene NGS Result
CCTGCAGGCAGCTGCGCGCTCGCTCGCTCACTGAGGCCGCCCGGGCGTCGGGCGACCTTTGGTCGCCCGG
CCTCAGTGAGCGAGCGAGCGCGCAGAGAGGGAGTGGCCAACTCCATCACTAGGGGTTCCTGCGGCCGCAC
GCGTCTCGAGTTTACTCCCTATCAGTGATAGAGAACGTATGTCGAGTTTACTCCCTATCAGTGATAGAGA
ACGATGTCGAGTTTACTCCCTATCAGTGATAGAGAACGTATGTCGAGTTTACTCCCTATCAGTGATAGAG
AACGTATGTCGAGTTTACTCCCTATCAGTGATAGAGAACGTATGTCGAGTTTATCCCTATCAGTGATAGA
GAACGTATGTCGAGTTTACTCCCTATCAGTGATAGAGAACGTATGTCGAGGTAGGCGTGTACGGTGGGAG
GCCTATATAAGCAGAGCTCGTTTAGTGAACCGTCAGATCGCCTGGAGAATTCTCTAGAATGCTCGAAGTC
AAGGAAGCATCACCAACCAGCATCCAGATCAGCTGGGTGCTCCACTTGCGCCACGTTCGCTACTACCGCA
TCACCTACGGTGAAACTGGTGGCAATAGCCCTGTCCAGGAATTCACCGTGCCTGGCAGCAAGTCCACTGC
TACCATCAGCGGCCTGAAACCTGGTGTCGACTATACCATCACGGTGTACGCCGTCACGATCTTCAGCGCC
TACCGCTCCGCCTGGCCGCCGATCTCCATCAACTACCGCACCACCGGTTACCCATACGATGTTCCAGATT
ACGCTGGTGGAAGCACGCGTTGTGTGATTTGCCAGGGGCGGCCTAAAAATGGTTGCATTGTTCACGGCAA
AACCGGACACCTGATGTCATGTTTCACGTGTGCAAAGGCACTAGCTGCGGCGAATGCGCCCTGCCCCGTG
TGCAGAGCTAGCAAGCTCTCAGGTGGCGGAGGGAGCGGAGGAGGTGGCTCTGGAGGTGGTGGCTCAGCTG
AAGCATGGTACAATCTGGGAAACGCTTATTACAAGCAGGGCGACTATCAAAAAGCCATTGAGTATTACCA
AAAGGCTCTTGAGCTAGACCCTAATAACGCCGAAGCGTGGTATAACCTAGGCAACGCATATTACAAGCAG
GGAGACTACCAAAAGGCAATCGAATATTACCAGAAGGCACTCGAACTGGACCCAAATAACGCAGAGGCTT
GGTATAATCTGGGAAACGCCTACTATAAACAGGGTGACTACCAAAAGGCGATAGAGGACTATCAGAAGGC
CTTGGAGCTCGATCCGAACAATCTGCAACGTAGTGCTGGTGGCGGAGGGTCTGGTGGAGGAGGCTCAGGA
GGAGGTGGCGCATCAGGTACCAAGAAGAAACTCAGCAAGTCAGACATCATGTTGGTGCAGAGCGCCAATG
TCCCTAGCAACCCGACCCAGGTGCCGGTAGAGGAGTCCGGAGGCTTCGGTTCCCATCACCACAATCAGAA
CTATTGCTATCAGGTCTGCCTCACCCCAGAGTCCGCCAAGACCGACCTGATGTTCTTGAAGCCCTGCAGC
CCTTCCCGGAGTACAGACGCTGAGCACAATCCCTGTGGAGCCATCGTCACCGGGTACAGCGACCAGCAAC
CAGACATCATTTCCAACGGAAGCATTTTGTCCAACGAGAATGGTGGATCATGTACAGCTACTAACTTCAG
CCTGCTGAAGCAGGCTGGAGACGTGGAGGAGAACCCTGGACCTGGAGGTACTGGGGTGAGCAAGGGCGAG
GAGCTGTTCACCGGGGTGGTGCCCATCCTGGTCGAGCTGGACGGCGACGTAAACGGCCACAAGTTCAGCG
TGTCCGGCGAGGGCGAGGGCGATGCCACCTACGGCAAGCTGACCCTGAAGTTCATCTGCACCACCGGCAA
GCTGCCCGTGCCCTGGCCCACCCTCGTGACCACCCTGACCTACGGCGTGCAGTGCTTCAGCCGCTACCCC
GACCACATGAAGCAGCACGACTTCTTCAAGTCCGCCATGCCCGAAGGCTACGTCCAGGAGCGCACCATCT
TCTTCAAGGACGACGGCAACTACAAGACCCGCGCCGAGGTGAAGTTCGAGGGCGACACCCTGGTGAACCG
CATCGAGCTGAAGGGCATCGACTTCAAGGAGGACGGCAACATCCTGGGGCACAAGCTGGAGTACAACTAC
AACAGCCACAACGTCTATATCATGGCCGACAAGCAGAAGAACGGCATCAAGGTGAACTTCAAGATCCGCC
ACAACATCGAGGACGGCAGCGTGCAGCTCGCCGACCACTACCAGCAGAACACCCCCATCGGCGACGGCCC
CGTGCTGCTGCCCGACAACCACTACCTGAGCACCCAGTCCGCCCTGAGCAAAGACCCCAACGAGAAGCGC
GATCACATGGTCCTGCTGGAGTTCGTGACCGCCGCCGGGATCACTCTCGGCATGGACGAGCTGTAAAAGC
TTATCGATAATCAACCTCTGGATTACAAAATTTGTGAAAGATTGACTGGTATTCTTAACTATGTTGCTCC
TTTTACGCTATGTGGATACGCTGCTTTAATGCCTTTGTATCATGCTATTGCTTCCCGTATGGCTTTCATT
TTCTCCTCCTTGTATAAATCCTGGTTGCTGTCTCTTTATGAGGAGTTGTGGCCCGTTGTCAGGCAACGTG
GCGTGGTGTGCACTGTGTTTGCTGACGCAACCCCCACTGGTTGGGGCATTGCCACCACCTGTCAGCTCCT
TTCCGGGACTTTCGCTTTCCCCCTCCCTATTGCCACGGCGGAACTCATCGCCGCCTGCCTTGCCCGCTGC
TGGACAGGGGCTCGGCTGTTGGGCACTGACAATTCCGTGGTGTTGTCGGGGAAATCATCGTCCTTTCCTT
GGCTGCTCGCCTATGTTGCCACCTGGATTCTGCGCGGGACGTCCTTCTGCTACGTCCCTTCGGCCCTCAA
TCCAGCGGACCTTCCTTCCCGCGGCCTGCTGCCGGCTCTGCGGCCTCTTCCGCGTCTTCGCCTTCGCCCT
CAGACGAGTCGGATCTCCCTTTGGGCCGCCTCCCCGCATCGATACCGAGATCTACGGGTGGCATCCCTGT
GACCCCTCCCCAGTGCCTCTCCTGGCCCTGGAAGTTGCCACTCCAGTGCCCACCAGCCTTGTCCTAATAA
AATTAAGTTGCATCATTTTGTCTGACTAGGTGTCCTTCTATAATATTATGGGGTGGAGGGGGGTGGTATG
GAGCAAGGGGCAAGTTGGGAAGACAACCTGTAGGGCCTGCGGGGTCTATTGGGAACCAAGCTGGAGTGCA
GTGGCACAATCTTGGCTCACTGCAATCTCCGCCTCCTGGGTTCAAGCGATTCTCCTGCCTCAGCCTCCCG
AGTTGTTGGGATTCCAGGCATGCATGACCAGGCTCAGCTAATTTTTGTTTTTTTGGTAGAGACGGGGTTT
CACCATATTGGCCAGGCTGGTCTCCAACTCCTAATCTCAGGTGATCTACCCACCTTGGCCTCCCAAATTG
CTGGGATTACAGGCGTGAACCACTGCTCCCTTCCCTGTCCTTCTGATTTTGTAGGTAACCACGTGCGGAC
CGAGCGGCCGCAGGAACCCCTAGTGATGGAGTTGGCCACTCCCTCTCTGCGCGCTCGCTCGCTCACTGAG
GCCGGGCGACCAAAGGTCGCCCGACGCCCGGGCTTTGCCCGGGCGGCCTCAGTGAGCGAGCGAGCGCGCA
GCTGCCTGCAGGGGCGCCTGATGCGGTATTTTCTCCTTACGCATCTGTGCGGTATTTCACACCGCATA
[95 nt withheld, positions 3779-3873]
T
[46 nt withheld, positions 3875-3920]
C
[141 nt withheld, positions 3922-4062]
CCTTTGACGTTGGAGTCCACGTTCTTT
[37 nt withheld, positions 4090-4126]
ACTCTATCTCGGGCTATTCTTTTGATTTATAAGGGATTTTGCCGATTTCGGTCTATTGGTTAAAAAATGA
GCTGATTTAACAAAAATTTAACGCGAATTTTAACAAAATATTAACGTTTACAATTTTATGGTGCACTCTC
AGTACAATCTGCTCTGATGCCGCATAGTTAAGCCAGCCCCGACACCCGCCAACACCCGCTGACGCGCCCT
GACGGGCTTGTCTGCTCCCGGCATCCGCTTACAGACAAGCTGTGACCGTCTCCGGGAGCTGCATGTGTCA
GAGGTTTTCACCGTCATCACCGAAACGCGCGAGACGAAAGGGCCTCGTGATACGCCTATTTTTATAGGTT
AATGTCATGATAATAATGGTTTCTTAGACGTCAGGTGGCACTTTTCGGGGAAATGTGCGCGGAACCCCTA
TTTGTTTATTTTTCTAAATACATTCAAATATGTATCCGCTCATGAGACAATAACCCTGATAAATGCTTCA
ATAATATTGAAAAAGGAAGAGTATGAGTATTCAACATTTCCGTGTCGCCCTTATTCCCTTTTTTGCGGCA
TTTTGCCTTCCTGTTTTTGCTCACCCAGAAACGCTGGTGAAAGTAAAAGATGCTGAAGATCAGTTGGGTG
CACGAGTGGGTTACATCGAACTGGATCTCAACAGCGGTAAGATCCTTGAGAGTTTTCGCCCCGAAGAACG
TTTTCCAATGATGAGCACTTTTAAAGTTCTGCTATGTGGCGCGGTATTATCCCGTATTGACGCCGGGCAA
GAGCAACTCGGTCGCCGCATACACTATTCTCAGAATGACTTGGTTGAGTACTCACCAGTCACAGAAAAGC
ATCTTACGGATGGCATGACAGTAAGAGAATTATGCAGTGCTGCCATAACCATGAGTGATAACACTGCGGC
CAACTTACTTCTGACAACGATCGGAGGACCGAAGGAGCTAACCGCTTTTTTGCACAACATGGGGGATCAT
GTAACTCGCCTTGATCGTTGGGAACCGGAGCTGAATGAAGCCATACCAAACGACGAGCGTGACACCACGA
TGCCTGTAGCAATGGCAACAACGTTGCGCAAACTATTAACTGGCGAACTACTTACTCTAGCTTCCCGGCA
ACAATTAATAGACTGGATGGAGGCGGATAAAGTTGCAGGACCACTTCTGCGCTCGGCCCTTCCGGCTGGC
TGGTTTATTGCTGATAAATCTGGAGCCGGTGAGCGTGGGTCTCGCGGTATCATTGCAGCACTGGGGCCAG
ATGGTAAGCCCTCCCGTATCGTAGTTATCTACACGACGGGGAGTCAGGCAACTATGGATGAACGAAATAG
ACAGATCGCTGAGATAGGTGCCTCACTGATTAAGCATTGGTAACTGTCAGACCAAGTTTACTCATATATA
CTTTAGATTGATTTAAAACTTCATTTTTAATTTAAAAGGATCTAGGTGAAGATCCTTTTTGATAATCTCA
TGACCAAAATCCCTTAACGTGAGTTTTCGTTCCACTGAGCGTCAGACCCCGTAGAAAAGATCAAAGGATC
TTCTTGAGATCCTTTTTTTCTGCGCGTAATCTGCTGCTTGCAAACAAAAAAACCACCGCTACCAGCGGTG
GTTTGTTTGCCGGATCAAGAGCTACCAACTCTTTTTCCGAAGGTAACTGGCTTCAGCAGAGCGCAGATAC
CAAATACTGTTCTTCTAGTGTAGCCGTAGTTAGGCCACCACTTCAAGAACTCTGTAGCACCGCCTACATA
CCTCGCTCTGCTAATCCTGTTACCAGTGGCTGCTGCCAGTGGCGATAAGTCGTGTCTTACCGGGTTGGAC
TCAAGACGATAGTTACCGGATAAGGCGCAGCGGTCGGGCTGAACGGGGGGTTCGTGCACACAGCCCAGCT
TGGAGCGAACGACCTACACCGAACTGAGATACCTACAGCGTGAGCTATGAGAAAGCGCCACGCTTCCCGA
AGGGAGAAAGGCGGACAGGTATCCGGTAAGCGGCAGGGTCGGAACAGGAGAGCGCACGAGGGAGCTTCCA
GGGGGAAACGCCTGGTATCTTTATAGTCCTGTCGGGTTTCGCCACCTCTGACTTGAGCGTCGATTTTTGT
GATGCTCGTCAGGGGGGCGGAGCCTATGGAAAAACGCCAGCAACGCGGCCTTTTTACGGTTCCTGGCCTT
TTGCTGGCCTTTTGCTCACATGT
